>Addgene plasmid #180689 | pMYT036 | addgene full sequence | sequence record 369378 | Addgene NGS Result
ACATACGATTGACGCATGATATTACTTTCTGCGCACTTAACTTCGCATCTGGGCAGATGATGTCGAGGCG
AAAAAAAATATAAATCACGCTAACATTTGATTAAAATAGAACAACTACAATATAAAAAAACTATACAAAT
GACAAGTTCTTGAAAACAAGAATCTTTTTATTGTCAGTTACTTTAAGGGCAAGGCATAGACATATACAAG
GCCTGTTCACCGTCAGATGCTGTTCCATCATATAAAGCAGTATCTAAACCACATAATGTGAAACCCATTC
TTCTATAAGCATGGATAGCAGGGGCGTTAACATTAGTAACTTCTAACCATAAATGACCGGCTCCTCTCTC
TCTTGCAAATTCTGTAGCCAAACCCATCAAAGCTCTTCCTACACCATGACCTCTATGCTCTGGGGCGACT
TCTATATCTTCAACGGTCAACCTTCTATTCCAACCTGAATAAGAAACGACTACAAAACCAGCCAAATCAC
CGTCATCACCGTATGCTACGAAAGTTCTTGAATCTGGGTCACCATCTTCTCCGTCGTCGCTTTCGTCATC
AGATTCATCATCTGGAAAGACTTTAGTTAATGGAGGGTCGACTGGGACTTCTCTTAAGGTAAATCCATCA
CCGGTGGCGGTTACTCTAAAGACGGTGTCGGTGGTGAATGAACCGTCTAAAGCCTCAATTGCTTCAGCAT
CACCAGGGACTGATGTTCTGTATCTGTAGGCTGTATCATCTAAGGTAGTACCCATTTTTGTTTATGTTCG
GATGTGATGTGAGAACTGTATCCTAGCAAGATTTTAAAAGGAAGTATATGAAAGAAGAACCTCAGTGGCA
AATCCTAACCTTTTATATTTCTCTACAGGGGCGCGGCGTGGGGACAATTCAACGCGTCTGTGAGGGGAGC
GTTTCCCTGCTCGCAGGTCTGGAGCGAGGAGCCGTAATTTTTGCTTCGCGCCGTGCGGCCATCAAAATGT
ATGGATGCAAATGATTATACATGGGGATGTATGGGCTAAATGTACGGGCGACAGTCACATCATGCCCCTG
AGCTGCGCACGTCAAGACTGTCAAGGAGGGTATTCTGGGCCTCCATGTCGCTGGCCGGGTGACCCGGCGG
GGACGAGGCAAGCTAAACTGTAATGTCTTCACGGTTATCCACAGAATCAGGGGATAACGCAGGAAAGAAC
ATGTGAGCAAAAGGCCAGCAAAAGGCCAGGAACCGTAAAAAGGCCGCGTTGCTGGCGTTTTTCCATAGGC
TCCGCCCCCCTGACGAGCATCACAAAAATCGACGCTCAAGTCAGAGGTGGCGAAACCCGACAGGACTATA
AAGATACCAGGCGTTTCCCCCTGGAAGCTCCCTCGTGCGCTCTCCTGTTCCGACCCTGCCGCTTACCGGA
TACCTGTCCGCCTTTCTCCCTTCGGGAAGCGTGGCGCTTTCTCATAGCTCACGCTGTAGGTATCTCAGTT
CGGTGTAGGTCGTTCGCTCCAAGCTGGGCTGTGTGCACGAACCCCCCGTTCAGCCCGACCGCTGCGCCTT
ATCCGGTAACTATCGTCTTGAGTCCAACCCGGTAAGACACGACTTATCGCCACTGGCAGCAGCCACTGGT
AACAGGATTAGCAGAGCGAGGTATGTAGGCGGTGCTACAGAGTTCTTGAAGTGGTGGCCTAACTACGGCT
ACACTAGAAGAACAGTATTTGGTATCTGCGCTCTGCTGAAGCCAGTTACCTTCGGAAAAAGAGTTGGTAG
CTCTTGATCCGGCAAACAAACCACCGCTGGTAGCGGTGGTTTTTTTGTTTGCAAGCAGCAGATTACGCGC
AGAAAAAAAGGATCTCAAGAAGATCCTTTGATCTTTTCTACGGGGTCTGACGCTCAGTGGAACGAAAACT
CACGTTAAGGGATTTTGGTCATGATTGATCGGGCACGTAAGAGGTTCCAACTTTCACCATAATGAAATAA
GATCACTACCGGGCGTATTTTTTGAGTTATCGAGATTTTCAGGAGCTAAGGAAGCTAAAATGGAGAAAAA
AATCACTGGATATACCACCGTTGATATATCCCAATGGCATCGTAAAGAACATTTTGAGGCATTTCAGTCA
GTTGCTCAATGTACCTATAACCAGACCGTTCAGCTGGATATTACGGCCTTTTTAAAGACCGTAAAGAAAA
ATAAGCACAAGTTTTATCCGGCCTTTATTCACATTCTTGCCCGCCTGATGAATGCTCATCCGGAATTTCG
TATGGCAATGAAAGACGGTGAGCTGGTGATATGGGATAGTGTTCACCCTTGTTACACCGTTTTCCATGAG
CAAACTGAAACGTTTTCATCGCTCTGGAGTGAATACCACGACGATTTCCGGCAGTTTCTACACATATATT
CGCAAGATGTGGCGTGTTACGGTGAAAACCTGGCCTATTTCCCTAAAGGGTTTATTGAGAATATGTTTTT
CGTTTCAGCCAATCCCTGGGTGAGTTTCACCAGTTTTGATTTAAACGTGGCCAATATGGACAACTTCTTC
GCCCCCGTTTTCACCATGGGCAAATATTATACGCAAGGCGACAAGGTGCTGATGCCGCTGGCGATTCAGG
TTCATCATGCCGTTTGTGATGGCTTCCATGTCGGCAGAATGCTTAATGAATTACAACAGTACTGCGATGA
GTGGCAGGGCGGGGCGTAATTTGATATCGAGCTCGCTTGGACTCCTGTTGATAGATCCAGTAATGACCTC
AGAACTCCATCTGGATTTGTTCAGAACGCTCGGTTGCCGCCGGGCGTTTTTTATTGGTGAAGACATACTC
CAGTATAGCGACCAGCATTC
Features (pLannotate 1.2.2; 7 found; start..end, strand, type, name):
    186..749     -  CDS            sta: STA_STRLA - Experimental evidence at protein level: Swiss-Prot protein existence level 1. Involved in resistance to streptothricin, a broad-spectrum antibiotic produced by streptomycetes. Detoxifies streptothricin via acetylation of the beta amino group of the first beta-lysyl moiety of streptothricin. From Streptomyces lavendulae.
    758..1099    -  promoter       TEF promoter: Ashbya gossypii TEF promoter
   1250..1838    -  rep_origin     ori: high-copy-number ColE1/pMB1/pBR322/pUC origin of replication
   1922..2019    +  promoter       cat promoter: promoter of the E. coli cat gene encoding chloramphenicol acetyltransferase
   2020..2676    +  CDS            cat: CAT_ECOLX - Experimental evidence at protein level: Swiss-Prot protein existence level 1. This enzyme is an effector of chloramphenicol resistance in bacteria. From Escherichia coli. This protein is used as a marker in many commonly used cloning vectors, such as pACYC184.
   2750..2784    +  terminator     lambda t0 terminator: minimal transcription terminator from phage lambda (Scholtissek and Grosse, 1987)
   2801..178     -  terminator     TEF terminator (across the origin): Ashbya gossypii TEF terminator
