[The description below was written by a language model from this plasmid's Addgene catalogue record and pLannotate feature annotations shown in this document.]
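Description:
pMYT036 is a small (about 2.8 kb) synthetic-biology part plasmid from the Multiplex Yeast Toolkit (MYT), a MoClo-style modular cloning system for engineering Saccharomyces cerevisiae. It is built on pYTK001, the part entry vector of the earlier Yeast Toolkit. It is maintained in E. coli through a high-copy ColE1/pUC-type origin of replication and selected with chloramphenicol. Resistance comes from a cat (chloramphenicol acetyltransferase) gene driven by its native promoter and followed by a minimal phage lambda t0 terminator. No yeast origin, centromere or integration homology is annotated, which fits its role as a bacterial storage plasmid for a single part rather than a vector that replicates in yeast.

The stored part is NatR, a complete yeast selectable marker cassette. The annotated coding sequence matches the streptothricin acetyltransferase of Streptomyces lavendulae, an enzyme that detoxifies streptothricin-class antibiotics by acetylating them. This class includes nourseothricin, the drug normally used with Nat markers in yeast. The gene is flanked by the Ashbya gossypii TEF promoter and TEF terminator, the heterologous regulatory pair used in the familiar MX-style dominant marker cassettes, so it is expressed in yeast with little homology to the host genome. The insert species is listed as synthetic.

According to the record, the plasmid supplies NatR as the vector selectable marker part in MYT assemblies, where it would be combined with other toolkit parts to build yeast vectors that need drug rather than auxotrophic selection. The specific cloning sites and part overhangs are not stated in the record.
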