Addgene plasmid #180689: pMYT036
Purpose: Encodes NatR as a yeast Vector selectable marker to be used in the Ellis MYT system
Depositing lab: Tom Ellis. Depositing organization: Imperial College London. Publication: A Multiplex MoClo Toolkit for Extensive and Flexible Engineering of Saccharomyces cerevisiae. Shaw WM, Khalil AS, Ellis T. ACS Synth Biol. 2023 Nov 6. doi: 10.1021/acssynbio.3c00423. PubMed 37930278.
Backbone
  Vector backbone: pYTK001
  Backbone manufacturer: John Dueber
  Vector type: Synthetic Biology
Growth in bacteria
  Bacterial resistance: Chloramphenicol, 25 μg/mL
  Growth temperature: 37°C
  Growth strain: DH5alpha
  Copy number: High Copy
Gene/Insert
  Gene/Insert name: NatR
  Species: Synthetic
  Cloning method: Restriction Enzyme; 5′ cloning site Unknown (unknown if destroyed)
Terms and licenses: Academic/Nonprofit Terms; Industry Terms: Not Available to Industry
How to cite: pMYT036 was a gift from Tom Ellis (Addgene plasmid # 180689 ; http://n2t.net/addgene:180689 ; RRID:Addgene_180689)
